Addgene plasmid #40887: pBabepuro-KIBRA
Depositing lab: Paul Reynolds. Depositing organization: University of St. Andrews. Publication: KIBRA exhibits MST-independent functional regulation of the Hippo signaling pathway in mammals. Moleirinho S, Chang N, Sims AH, Tilston-Lunel AM, Angus L, Steele A, Boswell V, Barnett SC, Ormandy C, Faratian D, Gunn-Moore FJ, Reynolds PA. Oncogene. 2012 May 21. doi: 10.1038/onc.2012.196. PubMed 22614006.
Backbone
  Vector backbone: pBabe-puro
  Backbone size w/o insert (bp): 5100
  Total vector size (bp): 8500
  Vector type: Mammalian Expression, Retroviral
  Selectable markers: Puromycin
Growth in bacteria
  Bacterial resistance: Ampicillin, 100 μg/mL
  Growth temperature: 37°C
  Growth strain: DH5alpha
  Copy number: High Copy
Gene/Insert
  Gene/Insert name: KIBRA (alt name: WWC1)
  Species: H. sapiens (human)
  Insert size (bp): 3400
  Entrez Gene: WWC1 (a.k.a. HBEBP3, HBEBP36, KIBRA, MEMRYQTL, PPP1R168)
  Cloning method: Restriction Enzyme; 5′ cloning site SnaBI (destroyed during cloning); 3′ cloning site SnaBI (destroyed during cloning)
  Sequencing primers: 5′ pBabe F; 3′ pBabe R
Terms and licenses: Academic/Nonprofit Terms; Industry Terms: Not Available to Industry
How to cite: pBabepuro-KIBRA was a gift from Paul Reynolds (Addgene plasmid # 40887)
