[The description below was written by a language model from this plasmid's Addgene catalogue record.]
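Description:
pBabepuro-KIBRA is a retroviral mammalian expression plasmid built on the pBabe-puro backbone, carrying the human KIBRA (WWC1) coding sequence. The insert is about 3.4 kb in a roughly 5.1 kb backbone, giving a total of about 8.5 kb. It was placed into the SnaBI site of the vector's cloning region, and the site was destroyed at both junctions during cloning. The plasmid is maintained in E. coli as a high-copy construct under ampicillin selection. No epitope tag, fusion partner or reporter is recorded for the insert, and no feature table accompanies the entry, so individual elements cannot be confirmed from annotation.

The record does not state the promoter. In the standard pBabe-puro design, the cloned gene lies between Moloney murine leukaemia virus long terminal repeats and is transcribed from the 5′ LTR, a packaging signal allows the transcript to be encapsidated when the plasmid is introduced into a retroviral packaging cell line, and a separate internal SV40 early promoter drives the puromycin resistance gene. The resulting replication-defective virus integrates the LTR-flanked cassette into the genome of dividing target cells. Puromycin, listed as the selectable marker, is then used to enrich for stably transduced populations.

The construct is suited to stable overexpression of human KIBRA in mammalian cells. The associated publication concerns KIBRA's regulation of the Hippo signalling pathway in mammals, including activity independent of the MST kinases, which indicates its use in gain-of-function studies of that pathway.
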