>Addgene plasmid #40887 | pBabepuro-KIBRA | addgene partial sequence | sequence record 55440 | pBabe5 5'-CTTTATCCAGCCCTCAC-3'
CAGTGTGGTGGTACGGCCGCGGGAATTCGATTGGAAGATGCCCCGGCCGGAGCTGCCCCTGCCGGAGGGC
TGGGAGGAGGCGCGCGACTTCGACGGCAAGGTCTACTACATAGACCACACGAACCGCACCACCAGCTGGA
TCGACCCGCGGGACAGGTACACCAAACCGCTCACCTTTGCTGACTGCATTAGTGATGAGTTGCCGCTAGG
ATGGGAAGAGGCATATGACCCACAGGTTGGAGATTACTTCATAGACCACAACACCAAAACCACTCAGATT
GAGGATCCTCGAGTACAATGGCGGCGGGAGCAGGAACATATGCTGAAGGATTACCTGGTGGTGGCCCAGG
AGGCTCTGAGTGCACAAAAGGAGATCTACCAGGTGAAGCAGCAGCGCCTGGAGCTTGCACAGCAGGAGTA
CCAGCAACTGCATGCCGTCTGGGAGCATAAGCTGGGCTCCCAGGTCAGCTTGGTCTCTGGTTCATCATCC
AGCTCCAAGTATGACCCTGAGATCCTAAAAGCTGAAATTGCCACTGCAAAATCCCGGGTCAACAAGCTGA
AGAGAGAGATGGTTCACCTCCAGCACGAGCTGCAGTTCAAAGAGCGTGGCTTTCAGACCCTGAAGAAAAT
CGATAAGAAAATGTCTGATGCTCAGGGCAGCTACAAACTGGATGAAGCTCAGGCTGTCTTGAGAGAAACA
AAAGCCATCAAAAAGGCTATTACCTGTGGGGAAAAGGAAAAGCAAGATCTCATTAAGAGCCTTGCCATGT
TGAAGGACGGCTTCCGCACTGACAGGGGGTCTCACTCAGACCTGTGGTCCAGCAGCAGCTCTCTGGAGAG
TTCGAGTTTCCCGCTACCGAAACAGTACCTGGATGTGAGCTCCCAGACAGACATCTCGGGAAGCTTCGGC
ATCAACAGCAACAATCAGTTGGCAGAGAAGGTCAGATTGCGCCTTCGATATGAAGAGGCTAAGAGAAGGA
TCGCCAACCTGAAGATC
